Addgene plasmid #208040: Lenti-EFS-FLTID-GSQ-PMLivaWT-P2A-BLAST
Purpose: Enables constitutive expression of N-terminal TurboID-fused PML (isoform IVa; WT); selection with blasticidin
Depositing lab: Rosa Barrio & James Sutherland. Depositing organization: CIC bioGUNE. Publication: Identification of proximal SUMO-dependent interactors using SUMO-ID. Barroso-Gomila O, Trulsson F, Muratore V, Canosa I, Merino-Cacho L, Cortazar AR, Perez C, Azkargorta M, Iloro I, Carracedo A, Aransay AM, Elortza F, Mayor U, Vertegaal ACO, Barrio R, Sutherland JD. Nat Commun. 2021 Nov 18;12(1):6671. doi: 10.1038/s41467-021-26807-6. PubMed 34795231.
Backbone
  Vector backbone: Derived from Addgene ID# 52962 (Zhang Lab).
  Vector type: Lentiviral
  Selectable markers: Blasticidin
Growth in bacteria
  Bacterial resistance: Ampicillin, 100 μg/mL
  Growth temperature: 37°C
  Growth strain: NEB Stable
  Copy number: High Copy
Gene/Insert
  Gene/Insert name: PML (isoform IVa)
  Species: H. sapiens (human)
  Entrez Gene: PML (a.k.a. MYL, PP8675, RNF71, TRIM19)
  Promoter: EFS
  Tag / fusion protein: FLAG, TurboID (N terminal on insert)
  Cloning method: Gibson Cloning
Resource information
  A portion of this plasmid was derived from a plasmid made by: TurboID fragments derived from Addgene ID # 107169 (Ting Lab). Lenti-EFS/P2A-blast backbone derived from Addgene ID# 52962 (Zhang Lab).
Terms and licenses: Academic/Nonprofit Terms; Industry Terms: Not Available to Industry
Depositor comments: For performing TurboID-ORF experiments; PMLiva is excisable using EcoR1-Not1.
How to cite: Lenti-EFS-FLTID-GSQ-PMLivaWT-P2A-BLAST was a gift from Rosa Barrio & James Sutherland (Addgene plasmid # 208040 ; http://n2t.net/addgene:208040 ; RRID:Addgene_208040)
