[The description below was written by a language model from this plasmid's Addgene catalogue record and pLannotate feature annotations shown in this document.]
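Description:
Lenti-EFS-FLTID-GSQ-PMLivaWT-P2A-BLAST is an 11.5 kb HIV-1-based lentiviral transfer plasmid for constitutive expression of a TurboID-tagged human PML protein in mammalian cells. It is built on a Lenti-EFS/P2A-blasticidin backbone. It is propagated in E. coli through a high-copy ColE1/pUC origin with ampicillin resistance (AmpR), and also carries an f1 origin. A backbone cassette outside the viral region contains SV40 promoter/origin elements, the EM7 promoter and BleoR. The viral genome is transcribed from a CMV enhancer/promoter fused to a truncated 5' LTR. It contains the Ψ packaging signal with a gag fragment, the RRE for Rev-dependent nuclear export, the cPPT/CTS, a WPRE to boost transcript expression, and a truncated 3' LTR followed by a bGH polyadenylation signal. No intact viral structural or regulatory genes are annotated, so these functions would have to be supplied in trans for particle production.

The payload is driven by the EFS (EF-1α core) promoter and encodes a single open reading frame. FLAG and TurboID, an engineered, highly active E. coli biotin ligase, sit at the N-terminus and are joined to wild-type PML isoform IVa; the "GSQ" in the name presumably denotes a linker between them. A P2A self-cleaving peptide (named in the construct title but not annotated in the feature table) then links this fusion to blasticidin S deaminase. Transduced cells can therefore be selected with blasticidin while co-expressing the fusion from the same transcript. The construct is intended for TurboID proximity-labelling experiments, biotinylating proteins near PML for capture and identification, and comes from work on identifying SUMO-dependent proximal interactors. The depositor notes that the PML coding region can be excised with EcoRI and NotI, so other ORFs can be swapped in.
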