Features (pLannotate 1.2.2; 35 found; start..end, strand, type, name):
     31..83      -  misc_feature   bom (fragment): basis of mobility region from pBR322
    238..617     +  enhancer       CMV enhancer: human cytomegalovirus immediate early enhancer
    618..817     +  promoter       CMV promoter: human cytomegalovirus (CMV) immediate early promoter
    835..1015    +  LTR            5' LTR (truncated): truncated 5' long terminal repeat (LTR) from HIV-1
   1062..1187    +  misc_feature   HIV-1 Ψ: packaging signal of human immunodeficiency virus type 1
   1171..1509    +  CDS            HIV-1 gag (fragment): gag protein from human immunodeficiency virus 1; gag
   1684..1917    +  misc_feature   RRE: The Rev response element (RRE) of HIV-1 allows for Rev-dependent mRNA export from the nucleus to the cytoplasm.
   2294..2394    +  CDS            Rev (fragment): human immunodeficiency virus 1 (HIV-1) Rev protein; rev; enhances nuclear export of unspliced and incompletely spliced viral mRNAs
   2444..2561    +  misc_feature   cPPT/CTS: central polypurine tract and central termination sequence of HIV-1
   2610..2628    +  CDS            small t antigen (fragment): SV40 (simian virus 40) small t antigen
   2654..2865    +  promoter       EF-1α core promoter: core promoter for human elongation factor EF-1α
   2912..3868    +  CDS            TurboID: mutant of the E. coli biotin ligase BioID engineered for improved catalytic efficiency (Branon et al., 2018)
   3932..5650    +  CDS            PML (fragment): PML_HUMAN - Also known as MYL, PP8675, RNF71, TRIM19. Experimental evidence at protein level: Swiss-Prot protein existence level 1. Exhibits antiviral activity against both DNA and RNA viruses. The antiviral activity can involve one or several isoform(s) and can be enhanced by the permanent PML-NB-associated protein DAXX or by the recruitment of p53/TP53 within these structures. Isoform PML-4 restricts varicella zoster virus (VZV) via sequestration of virion capsids in PML-NBs thereby preventing their nuclear egress and inhibiting formation of infectious virus particles. The sumoylated isoform
   5762..6160    +  CDS            BSD: blasticidin S deaminase; Aspergillus terreus BSD; confers resistance to blasticidin
   6165..6185    +  misc_feature   MCS (fragment): pBluescript multiple cloning site
   6188..6776    +  misc_feature   WPRE: woodchuck hepatitis virus posttranscriptional regulatory element
   6713..7294    +  CDS            nef (fragment): NEF_HV1H2 - Experimental evidence at protein level: Swiss-Prot protein existence level 1. Extracellular Nef protein targets CD4(+) T-lymphocytes for apoptosis by interacting with CXCR4 surface receptors. From Human immunodeficiency virus type 1 group M subtype B (isolate HXB2) (HIV-1).
   7301..7481    +  LTR            5' LTR (truncated): truncated 5' long terminal repeat (LTR) from HIV-1
   7513..7737    +  polyA_signal   bGH poly(A) signal: bovine growth hormone polyadenylation signal
   7741..7762    +  promoter       SV40 promoter (fragment): SV40 enhancer and early promoter
   7783..8211    +  rep_origin     f1 ori (sequence partly withheld): f1 bacteriophage origin of replication; arrow indicates direction of (+) strand synthesis
   8238..8309    +  promoter       SV40 promoter (fragment): SV40 enhancer and early promoter
   8310..8381    +  promoter       SV40 promoter (fragment): SV40 enhancer and early promoter
   8385..8519    +  rep_origin     SV40 ori: SV40 origin of replication
   8581..8628    +  promoter       EM7 promoter: synthetic bacterial promoter&nbsp
   8647..9021    +  CDS            BleoR: antibiotic-binding protein; Sh ble from Streptoalloteichus hindustanus; confers resistance to bleomycin, phleomycin, and Zeocin™
   9031..9156    +  CDS            ble (fragment): BLE_KLEPN - Experimental evidence at protein level: Swiss-Prot protein existence level 1. Binding protein with a strong affinity to the bleomycin family of antibiotics. Binds to CL990; an antimitotic-antibiotic compound. From Klebsiella pneumoniae.
   9151..9272    +  polyA_signal   SV40 poly(A) signal: SV40 polyadenylation signal
   9343..9365    -  protein_bind   lac operator (fragment): The lac repressor binds to the lac operator to inhibit transcription in E. coli. This inhibition can be relieved by adding lactose or isopropyl-β-D-thiogalactopyranoside (IPTG). lac repressor encoded by lacI
   9369..9399    -  promoter       lac promoter: promoter for the E. coli lac operon
   9414..9435    -  protein_bind   CAP binding site: CAP binding activates transcription in the presence of cAMP. E. coli catabolite activator protein
   9448..9540    -  CDS            lacI (fragment): lac repressor; lacI; The lac repressor binds to the lac operator to inhibit transcription in E. coli. This inhibition can be relieved by adding lactose or isopropyl-β-D-thiogalactopyranoside (IPTG).
   9723..10311   -  rep_origin     ori: high-copy-number ColE1/pMB1/pBR322/pUC origin of replication
  10482..11342   -  CDS            AmpR: β-lactamase; bla; confers resistance to ampicillin, carbenicillin, and related antibiotics
  11343..11447   -  promoter       AmpR promoter: bla
>Addgene plasmid #208040 | Lenti-EFS-FLTID-GSQ-PMLivaWT-P2A-BLAST | addgene full sequence | sequence record 410204 | Addgene NGS Result
GTCGACGGATCGGGAGATCTCCCGATCCCCTATGGTGCACTCTCAGTACAATCTGCTCTGATGCCGCATA
GTTAAGCCAGTATCTGCTCCCTGCTTGTGTGTTGGAGGTCGCTGAGTAGTGCGCGAGCAAAATTTAAGCT
ACAACAAGGCAAGGCTTGACCGACAATTGCATGAAGAATCTGCTTAGGGTTAGGCGTTTTGCGCTGCTTC
GCGATGTACGGGCCAGATATACGCGTTGACATTGATTATTGACTAGTTATTAATAGTAATCAATTACGGG
GTCATTAGTTCATAGCCCATATATGGAGTTCCGCGTTACATAACTTACGGTAAATGGCCCGCCTGGCTGA
CCGCCCAACGACCCCCGCCCATTGACGTCAATAATGACGTATGTTCCCATAGTAACGCCAATAGGGACTT
TCCATTGACGTCAATGGGTGGAGTATTTACGGTAAACTGCCCACTTGGCAGTACATCAAGTGTATCATAT
GCCAAGTACGCCCCCTATTGACGTCAATGACGGTAAATGGCCCGCCTGGCATTATGCCCAGTACATGACC
TTATGGGACTTTCCTACTTGGCAGTACATCTACGTATTAGTCATCGCTATTACCATGGTGATGCGGTTTT
GGCAGTACATCAATGGGCGTGGATAGCGGTTTGACTCACGGGGATTTCCAAGTCTCCACCCCATTGACGT
CAATGGGAGTTTGTTTTGGCACCAAAATCAACGGGACTTTCCAAAATGTCGTAACAACTCCGCCCCATTG
ACGCAAATGGGCGGTAGGCGTGTACGGTGGGAGGTCTATATAAGCAGCGCGTTTTGCCTGTACTGGGTCT
CTCTGGTTAGACCAGATCTGAGCCTGGGAGCTCTCTGGCTAACTAGGGAACCCACTGCTTAAGCCTCAAT
AAAGCTTGCCTTGAGTGCTTCAAGTAGTGTGTGCCCGTCTGTTGTGTGACTCTGGTAACTAGAGATCCCT
CAGACCCTTTTAGTCAGTGTGGAAAATCTCTAGCAGTGGCGCCCGAACAGGGACTTGAAAGCGAAAGGGA
AACCAGAGGAGCTCTCTCGACGCAGGACTCGGCTTGCTGAAGCGCGCACGGCAAGAGGCGAGGGGCGGCG
ACTGGTGAGTACGCCAAAAATTTTGACTAGCGGAGGCTAGAAGGAGAGAGATGGGTGCGAGAGCGTCAGT
ATTAAGCGGGGGAGAATTAGATCGCGATGGGAAAAAATTCGGTTAAGGCCAGGGGGAAAGAAAAAATATA
AATTAAAACATATAGTATGGGCAAGCAGGGAGCTAGAACGATTCGCAGTTAATCCTGGCCTGTTAGAAAC
ATCAGAAGGCTGTAGACAAATACTGGGACAGCTACAACCATCCCTTCAGACAGGATCAGAAGAACTTAGA
TCATTATATAATACAGTAGCAACCCTCTATTGTGTGCATCAAAGGATAGAGATAAAAGACACCAAGGAAG
CTTTAGACAAGATAGAGGAAGAGCAAAACAAAAGTAAGACCACCGCACAGCAAGCGGCCGGCCGCTGATC
TTCAGACCTGGAGGAGGAGATATGAGGGACAATTGGAGAAGTGAATTATATAAATATAAAGTAGTAAAAA
TTGAACCATTAGGAGTAGCACCCACCAAGGCAAAGAGAAGAGTGGTGCAGAGAGAAAAAAGAGCAGTGGG
AATAGGAGCTTTGTTCCTTGGGTTCTTGGGAGCAGCAGGAAGCACTATGGGCGCAGCGTCAATGACGCTG
ACGGTACAGGCCAGACAATTATTGTCTGGTATAGTGCAGCAGCAGAACAATTTGCTGAGGGCTATTGAGG
CGCAACAGCATCTGTTGCAACTCACAGTCTGGGGCATCAAGCAGCTCCAGGCAAGAATCCTGGCTGTGGA
AAGATACCTAAAGGATCAACAGCTCCTGGGGATTTGGGGTTGCTCTGGAAAACTCATTTGCACCACTGCT
GTGCCTTGGAATGCTAGTTGGAGTAATAAATCTCTGGAACAGATTTGGAATCACACGACCTGGATGGAGT
GGGACAGAGAAATTAACAATTACACAAGCTTAATACACTCCTTAATTGAAGAATCGCAAAACCAGCAAGA
AAAGAATGAACAAGAATTATTGGAATTAGATAAATGGGCAAGTTTGTGGAATTGGTTTAACATAACAAAT
TGGCTGTGGTATATAAAATTATTCATAATGATAGTAGGAGGCTTGGTAGGTTTAAGAATAGTTTTTGCTG
TACTTTCTATAGTGAATAGAGTTAGGCAGGGATATTCACCATTATCGTTTCAGACCCACCTCCCAACCCC
GAGGGGACCCGACAGGCCCGAAGGAATAGAAGAAGAAGGTGGAGAGAGAGACAGAGACAGATCCATTCGA
TTAGTGAACGGATCGGCACTGCGTGCGCCAATTCTGCAGACAAATGGCAGTATTCATCCACAATTTTAAA
AGAAAAGGGGGGATTGGGGGGTACAGTGCAGGGGAAAGAATAGTAGACATAATAGCAACAGACATACAAA
CTAAAGAATTACAAAAACAAATTACAAAAATTCAAAATTTTCGGGTTTATTACAGGGACAGCAGAGATCC
AGTTTGGTTAATTAGCTAGCTAGGTCTTGAAAGGAGTGGGAATTGGCTCCGGTGCCCGTCAGTGGGCAGA
GCGCACATCGCCCACAGTCCCCGAGAAGTTGGGGGGAGGGGTCGGCAATTGATCCGGTGCCTAGAGAAGG
TGGCGCGGGGTAAACTGGGAAAGTGATGTCGTGTACTGGCTCCGCCTTTTTCCCGAGGGTGGGGGAGAAC
CGTATATAAGTGCAGTAGTCGCCGTGAACGTTCTTTTTCGCAACGGGTTTGCCGCCAGAACACAGGACCG
GTGCCACCATGGACTACAAAGACGATGACGACAAGGGCTCTAAAGACAATACTGTGCCTCTGAAGCTGAT
CGCTCTCCTGGCTAATGGCGAGTTCCATAGTGGCGAACAGCTGGGAGAAACCCTGGGCATGTCCAGGGCC
GCTATCAACAAGCACATTCAGACTCTGCGCGACTGGGGCGTGGACGTGTTCACCGTGCCCGGAAAGGGCT
ACTCTCTGCCCGAGCCTATCCCGCTGCTGAACGCTAAACAGATTCTGGGACAGCTGGACGGCGGGAGCGT
GGCAGTCCTGCCTGTGGTCGACTCCACCAATCAGTACCTGCTGGATCGAATCGGCGAGCTGAAGAGTGGG
GATGCTTGCATTGCAGAATATCAGCAGGCAGGGAGAGGAAGCAGAGGGAGGAAATGGTTCTCTCCTTTTG
GAGCTAACCTGTACCTGAGTATGTTTTGGCGCCTGAAGCGGGGACCAGCAGCAATCGGCCTGGGCCCGGT
CATCGGAATTGTCATGGCAGAAGCGCTGCGAAAGCTGGGAGCAGACAAGGTGCGAGTCAAATGGCCCAAT
GACCTGTATCTGCAGGATAGAAAGCTGGCAGGCATCCTGGTGGAGCTGGCCGGAATAACAGGCGATGCTG
CACAGATCGTCATTGGCGCCGGGATTAACGTGGCTATGAGGCGCGTGGAGGAAAGCGTGGTCAATCAGGG
CTGGATCACACTGCAGGAAGCAGGGATTAACCTGGACAGGAATACTCTGGCCGCTACGCTGATCCGAGAG
CTGCGGGCAGCCCTGGAACTGTTCGAGCAGGAAGGCCTGGCTCCATATCTGCCACGGTGGGAGAAGCTGG
ATAACTTCATCAATAGACCCGTGAAGCTGATCATTGGGGACAAAGAGATTTTCGGGATTAGCCGGGGGAT
TGATAAACAGGGAGCCCTGCTGCTGGAACAGGACGGAGTTATCAAACCCTGGATGGGCGGAGAAATCAGT
CTGCGGTCTGCCGAAAAGGGGCGCGCCGGCGGGGGATCTTCCGGAGGCGGGCAAATTTCTTACGCAAGTA
GAGGGGAATTCATGGAGCCTGCACCCGCCCGATCTCCGAGGCCCCAGCAGGACCCCGCCCGGCCCCAGGA
GCCCACCATGCCTCCCCCCGAGACCCCCTCTGAAGGCCGCCAGCCCAGCCCCAGCCCCAGCCCTACAGAG
CGAGCCCCCGCTTCGGAGGAGGAGTTCCAGTTTCTGCGCTGCCAGCAATGCCAGGCGGAAGCCAAGTGCC
CGAAGCTGCTGCCTTGTCTGCACACGCTGTGCTCAGGATGCCTGGAGGCGTCGGGCATGCAGTGCCCCAT
CTGCCAGGCGCCCTGGCCCCTAGGTGCAGACACACCCGCCCTGGATAACGTCTTTTTCGAGAGTCTGCAG
CGGCGCCTGTCGGTGTACCGGCAGATTGTGGATGCGCAGGCTGTGTGCACCCGCTGCAAAGAGTCGGCCG
ACTTCTGGTGCTTTGAGTGCGAGCAGCTCCTCTGCGCCAAGTGCTTCGAGGCACACCAGTGGTTCCTCAA
GCACGAGGCCCGGCCCCTAGCAGAGCTGCGCAACCAGTCGGTGCGTGAGTTCCTGGACGGCACCCGCAAG
ACCAACAACATCTTCTGCTCCAACCCCAACCACCGCACCCCTACGCTGACCAGCATCTACTGCCGAGGAT
GTTCCAAGCCGCTGTGCTGCTCGTGCGCGCTCCTTGACAGCAGCCACAGTGAGCTCAAGTGCGACATCAG
CGCAGAGATCCAGCAGCGACAGGAGGAGCTGGACGCCATGACGCAGGCGCTGCAGGAGCAGGATAGTGCC
TTTGGCGCGGTTCACGCGCAGATGCACGCGGCCGTCGGCCAGCTGGGCCGCGCGCGTGCCGAGACCGAGG
AGCTGATCCGCGAGCGCGTGCGCCAGGTGGTAGCTCACGTGCGGGCTCAGGAGCGCGAGCTGCTGGAGGC
TGTGGACGCGCGGTACCAGCGCGACTACGAGGAGATGGCCAGTCGGCTGGGCCGCCTGGATGCTGTGCTG
CAGCGCATCCGCACGGGCAGCGCGCTGGTGCAGAGGATGAAGTGCTACGCCTCGGACCAGGAGGTGCTGG
ACATGCACGGTTTCCTGCGCCAGGCGCTCTGCCGCCTGCGCCAGGAGGAGCCCCAGAGCCTGCAAGCTGC
CGTGCGCACCGATGGCTTCGACGAGTTCAAGGTGCGCCTGCAGGACCTCAGCTCTTGCATCACCCAGGGG
AAAGATGCAGCTGTATCCAAGAAAGCCAGCCCAGAGGCTGCCAGCACTCCCAGGGACCCTATTGACGTTG
ACCTGGATGTCTCCAATACAACGACAGCCCAGAAGAGGAAGTGCAGCCAGACCCAGTGCCCCAGGAAGGT
CATCAAGATGGAGTCTGAGGAGGGGAAGGAGGCAAGGTTGGCTCGGAGCTCCCCGGAGCAGCCCAGGCCC
AGCACCTCCAAGGCAGTCTCACCACCCCACCTGGATGGACCGCCTAGCCCCAGGAGCCCCGTCATAGGAA
GTGAGGTCTTCCTGCCCAACAGCAACCACGTGGCCAGTGGCGCCGGGGAGGCAGAGGAACGCGTTGTGGT
GATCAGCAGCTCGGAAGACTCAGATGCCGAAAACTCGTCCTCCCGAGAGCTGGATGACAGCAGCAGTGAG
TCCAGTGACCTCCAGCTGGAAGGCCCCAGCACCCTCAGGGTCCTGGACGAGAACCTTGCTGACCCCCAAG
CAGAAGACAGACCTCTGGTTTTCTTTGACCTCAAGATTGACAATGAAAGTGGGTTCTCCTGGGGCTACCC
CCACCCCTTTCTAATTGGCGGCCGCGGATCCGGCGCAACAAACTTCTCTCTGCTGAAACAAGCCGGAGAT
GTCGAAGAGAATCCTGGACCGATGGCCAAGCCTTTGTCTCAAGAAGAATCCACCCTCATTGAAAGAGCAA
CGGCTACAATCAACAGCATCCCCATCTCTGAAGACTACAGCGTCGCCAGCGCAGCTCTCTCTAGCGACGG
CCGCATCTTCACTGGTGTCAATGTATATCATTTTACTGGGGGACCTTGTGCAGAACTCGTGGTGCTGGGC
ACTGCTGCTGCTGCGGCAGCTGGCAACCTGACTTGTATCGTCGCGATCGGAAATGAGAACAGGGGCATCT
TGAGCCCCTGCGGACGGTGCCGACAGGTGCTTCTCGATCTGCATCCTGGGATCAAAGCCATAGTGAAGGA
CAGTGATGGACAGCCGACGGCAGTTGGGATTCGTGAATTGCTGCCCTCTGGTTATGTGTGGGAGGGCTAA
GAATAATTCGATATCAAGCTTATCGGTAATCAACCTCTGGATTACAAAATTTGTGAAAGATTGACTGGTA
TTCTTAACTATGTTGCTCCTTTTACGCTATGTGGATACGCTGCTTTAATGCCTTTGTATCATGCTATTGC
TTCCCGTATGGCTTTCATTTTCTCCTCCTTGTATAAATCCTGGTTGCTGTCTCTTTATGAGGAGTTGTGG
CCCGTTGTCAGGCAACGTGGCGTGGTGTGCACTGTGTTTGCTGACGCAACCCCCACTGGTTGGGGCATTG
CCACCACCTGTCAGCTCCTTTCCGGGACTTTCGCTTTCCCCCTCCCTATTGCCACGGCGGAACTCATCGC
CGCCTGCCTTGCCCGCTGCTGGACAGGGGCTCGGCTGTTGGGCACTGACAATTCCGTGGTGTTGTCGGGG
AAATCATCGTCCTTTCCTTGGCTGCTCGCCTGTGTTGCCACCTGGATTCTGCGCGGGACGTCCTTCTGCT
ACGTCCCTTCGGCCCTCAATCCAGCGGACCTTCCTTCCCGCGGCCTGCTGCCGGCTCTGCGGCCTCTTCC
GCGTCTTCGCCTTCGCCCTCAGACGAGTCGGATCTCCCTTTGGGCCGCCTCCCCGCATCGATACCGTCGA
CCTCGAGACCTAGAAAAACATGGAGCAATCACAAGTAGCAATACAGCAGCTACCAATGCTGATTGTGCCT
GGCTAGAAGCACAAGAGGAGGAGGAGGTGGGTTTTCCAGTCACACCTCAGGTACCTTTAAGACCAATGAC
TTACAAGGCAGCTGTAGATCTTAGCCACTTTTTAAAAGAAAAGGGGGGACTGGAAGGGCTAATTCACTCC
CAACGAAGACAAGATATCCTTGATCTGTGGATCTACCACACACAAGGCTACTTCCCTGATTGGCAGAACT
ACACACCAGGGCCAGGGATCAGATATCCACTGACCTTTGGATGGTGCTACAAGCTAGTACCAGTTGAGCA
AGAGAAGGTAGAAGAAGCCAATGAAGGAGAGAACACCCGCTTGTTACACCCTGTGAGCCTGCATGGGATG
GATGACCCGGAGAGAGAAGTATTAGAGTGGAGGTTTGACAGCCGCCTAGCATTTCATCACATGGCCCGAG
AGCTGCATCCGGACTGTACTGGGTCTCTCTGGTTAGACCAGATCTGAGCCTGGGAGCTCTCTGGCTAACT
AGGGAACCCACTGCTTAAGCCTCAATAAAGCTTGCCTTGAGTGCTTCAAGTAGTGTGTGCCCGTCTGTTG
TGTGACTCTGGTAACTAGAGATCCCTCAGACCCTTTTAGTCAGTGTGGAAAATCTCTAGCAGGGCCCGTT
TAAACCCGCTGATCAGCCTCGACTGTGCCTTCTAGTTGCCAGCCATCTGTTGTTTGCCCCTCCCCCGTGC
CTTCCTTGACCCTGGAAGGTGCCACTCCCACTGTCCTTTCCTAATAAAATGAGGAAATTGCATCGCATTG
TCTGAGTAGGTGTCATTCTATTCTGGGGGGTGGGGTGGGGCAGGACAGCAAGGGGGAGGATTGGGAAGAC
AATAGCAGGCATGCTGGGGATGCGGTGGGCTCTATGGCTTCTGAGGCGGAAAGAACCAGCTGGGGCTCTA
GGGGGTATCCCC
[124 nt withheld, positions 7783-7906]
C
[91 nt withheld, positions 7908-7998]
A
[49 nt withheld, positions 8000-8048]
CCTTTGACGTTGGAGTCCACGTTCTTT
[37 nt withheld, positions 8076-8112]
ACCCTATCTCGGTCTATTCTTTTGATTTATAAGGGATTTTGCCGATTTCGGCCTATTGGTTAAAAAATGA
GCTGATTTAACAAAAATTTAACGCGAATTAATTCTGTGGAATGTGTGTCAGTTAGGGTGTGGAAAGTCCC
CAGGCTCCCCAGCAGGCAGAAGTATGCAAAGCATGCATCTCAATTAGTCAGCAACCAGGTGTGGAAAGTC
CCCAGGCTCCCCAGCAGGCAGAAGTATGCAAAGCATGCATCTCAATTAGTCAGCAACCATAGTCCCGCCC
CTAACTCCGCCCAGTTCCGCCCATTCTCCGCCCCATGGCTGACTAATTTTTTTTATTTATGCAGAGGCCG
AGGCCGCCTCTGCCTCTGAGCTATTCCAGAAGTAGTGAGGAGGCTTTTTTGGAGGCCTAGGCTTTTGCAA
AAAGCTCCCGGGAGCTTGTATATCCATTTTCGGATCTGATCAGCACGTGTTGACAATTAATCATCGGCAT
AGTATATCGGCATAGTATAATACGACAAGGTGAGGAACTAAACCATGGCCAAGTTGACCAGTGCCGTTCC
GGTGCTCACCGCGCGCGACGTCGCCGGAGCGGTCGAGTTCTGGACCGACCGGCTCGGGTTCTCCCGGGAC
TTCGTGGAGGACGACTTCGCCGGTGTGGTCCGGGACGACGTGACCCTGTTCATCAGCGCGGTCCAGGACC
AGGTGGTGCCGGACAACACCCTGGCCTGGGTGTGGGTGCGCGGCCTGGACGAGCTGTACGCCGAGTGGTC
GGAGGTCGTGTCCACGAACTTCCGGGACGCCTCCGGGCCGGCCATGACCGAGATCGGCGAGCAGCCGTGG
GGGCGGGAGTTCGCCCTGCGCGACCCGGCCGGCAACTGCGTGCACTTCGTGGCCGAGGAGCAGGACTGAC
ACGTGCTACGAGATTTCGATTCCACCGCCGCCTTCTATGAAAGGTTGGGCTTCGGAATCGTTTTCCGGGA
CGCCGGCTGGATGATCCTCCAGCGCGGGGATCTCATGCTGGAGTTCTTCGCCCACCCCAACTTGTTTATT
GCAGCTTATAATGGTTACAAATAAAGCAATAGCATCACAAATTTCACAAATAAAGCATTTTTTTCACTGC
ATTCTAGTTGTGGTTTGTCCAAACTCATCAATGTATCTTATCATGTCTGTATACCGTCGACCTCTAGCTA
GAGCTTGGCGTAATCATGGTCATAGCTGTTTCCTGTGTGAAATTGTTATCCGCTCACAATTCCACACAAC
ATACGAGCCGGAAGCATAAAGTGTAAAGCCTGGGGTGCCTAATGAGTGAGCTAACTCACATTAATTGCGT
TGCGCTCACTGCCCGCTTTCCAGTCGGGAAACCTGTCGTGCCAGCTGCATTAATGAATCGGCCAACGCGC
GGGGAGAGGCGGTTTGCGTATTGGGCGCTCTTCCGCTTCCTCGCTCACTGACTCGCTGCGCTCGGTCGTT
CGGCTGCGGCGAGCGGTATCAGCTCACTCAAAGGCGGTAATACGGTTATCCACAGAATCAGGGGATAACG
CAGGAAAGAACATGTGAGCAAAAGGCCAGCAAAAGGCCAGGAACCGTAAAAAGGCCGCGTTGCTGGCGTT
TTTCCATAGGCTCCGCCCCCCTGACGAGCATCACAAAAATCGACGCTCAAGTCAGAGGTGGCGAAACCCG
ACAGGACTATAAAGATACCAGGCGTTTCCCCCTGGAAGCTCCCTCGTGCGCTCTCCTGTTCCGACCCTGC
CGCTTACCGGATACCTGTCCGCCTTTCTCCCTTCGGGAAGCGTGGCGCTTTCTCATAGCTCACGCTGTAG
GTATCTCAGTTCGGTGTAGGTCGTTCGCTCCAAGCTGGGCTGTGTGCACGAACCCCCCGTTCAGCCCGAC
CGCTGCGCCTTATCCGGTAACTATCGTCTTGAGTCCAACCCGGTAAGACACGACTTATCGCCACTGGCAG
CAGCCACTGGTAACAGGATTAGCAGAGCGAGGTATGTAGGCGGTGCTACAGAGTTCTTGAAGTGGTGGCC
TAACTACGGCTACACTAGAAGAACAGTATTTGGTATCTGCGCTCTGCTGAAGCCAGTTACCTTCGGAAAA
AGAGTTGGTAGCTCTTGATCCGGCAAACAAACCACCGCTGGTAGCGGTGGTTTTTTTGTTTGCAAGCAGC
AGATTACGCGCAGAAAAAAAGGATCTCAAGAAGATCCTTTGATCTTTTCTACGGGGTCTGACGCTCAGTG
GAACGAAAACTCACGTTAAGGGATTTTGGTCATGAGATTATCAAAAAGGATCTTCACCTAGATCCTTTTA
AATTAAAAATGAAGTTTTAAATCAATCTAAAGTATATATGAGTAAACTTGGTCTGACAGTTACCAATGCT
TAATCAGTGAGGCACCTATCTCAGCGATCTGTCTATTTCGTTCATCCATAGTTGCCTGACTCCCCGTCGT
GTAGATAACTACGATACGGGAGGGCTTACCATCTGGCCCCAGTGCTGCAATGATACCGCGAGACCCACGC
TCACCGGCTCCAGATTTATCAGCAATAAACCAGCCAGCCGGAAGGGCCGAGCGCAGAAGTGGTCCTGCAA
CTTTATCCGCCTCCATCCAGTCTATTAATTGTTGCCGGGAAGCTAGAGTAAGTAGTTCGCCAGTTAATAG
TTTGCGCAACGTTGTTGCCATTGCTACAGGCATCGTGGTGTCACGCTCGTCGTTTGGTATGGCTTCATTC
AGCTCCGGTTCCCAACGATCAAGGCGAGTTACATGATCCCCCATGTTGTGCAAAAAAGCGGTTAGCTCCT
TCGGTCCTCCGATCGTTGTCAGAAGTAAGTTGGCCGCAGTGTTATCACTCATGGTTATGGCAGCACTGCA
TAATTCTCTTACTGTCATGCCATCCGTAAGATGCTTTTCTGTGACTGGTGAGTACTCAACCAAGTCATTC
TGAGAATAGTGTATGCGGCGACCGAGTTGCTCTTGCCCGGCGTCAATACGGGATAATACCGCGCCACATA
GCAGAACTTTAAAAGTGCTCATCATTGGAAAACGTTCTTCGGGGCGAAAACTCTCAAGGATCTTACCGCT
GTTGAGATCCAGTTCGATGTAACCCACTCGTGCACCCAACTGATCTTCAGCATCTTTTACTTTCACCAGC
GTTTCTGGGTGAGCAAAAACAGGAAGGCAAAATGCCGCAAAAAAGGGAATAAGGGCGACACGGAAATGTT
GAATACTCATACTCTTCCTTTTTCAATATTATTGAAGCATTTATCAGGGTTATTGTCTCATGAGCGGATA
CATATTTGAATGTATTTAGAAAAATAAACAAATAGGGGTTCCGCGCACATTTCCCCGAAAAGTGCCACCT
GAC
